Addgene plasmid #136162: pCDNA4.TO-k10.6-2xCSTREP
Purpose: Expresses C-terminally strep tagged Kaposi's Sarcoma Associated Herpesvirus (KSHV) k10.6
Depositing lab: Britt Glaunsinger. Depositing organization: University of California, Berkeley. Publication: Global mapping of herpesvirus-host protein complexes reveals a transcription strategy for late genes. Davis ZH, Verschueren E, Jang GM, Kleffman K, Johnson JR, Park J, Von Dollen J, Maher MC, Johnson T, Newton W, Jager S, Shales M, Horner J, Hernandez RD, Krogan NJ, Glaunsinger BA. Mol Cell. 2015 Jan 22;57(2):349-60. doi: 10.1016/j.molcel.2014.11.026. Epub 2014 Dec 24. PubMed 25544563.
Backbone
  Vector backbone: pCDNA4.TO
  Backbone manufacturer: Invitrogen
  Vector type: Mammalian Expression
  Selectable markers: Zeocin
Growth in bacteria
  Bacterial resistance: Ampicillin, 100 μg/mL
  Growth temperature: 37°C
  Growth strain: DH5alpha
  Copy number: High Copy
Gene/Insert
  Gene/Insert name: k10.6
  Species: Kaposi's sarcoma-associated herpesvirus (KSHV)
  Promoter: CMV
  Cloning method: Restriction Enzyme; 5′ cloning site Unknown (unknown if destroyed)
  Sequencing primers: 5′ CGCAAATGGGCGGTAGGCGTG; 3′ TAGAAGGCACAGTCGAGGCT
Resource information
  A portion of this plasmid was derived from a plasmid made by: cDNA of reactivated TREx BCBL-1-RTA cells
Terms and licenses: Academic/Nonprofit Terms; Industry Terms: Not Available to Industry
How to cite: pCDNA4.TO-k10.6-2xCSTREP was a gift from Britt Glaunsinger (Addgene plasmid # 136162 ; http://n2t.net/addgene:136162 ; RRID:Addgene_136162)
