[The description below was written by a language model from this plasmid's Addgene catalogue record and pLannotate feature annotations shown in this document.]
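Description:
pCDNA4.TO-k10.6-2xCSTREP is a mammalian expression plasmid built on the Invitrogen pCDNA4.TO backbone that produces the Kaposi's sarcoma-associated herpesvirus (KSHV) k10.6 open reading frame with a C-terminal tandem Strep tag. In E. coli it is maintained as a high-copy plasmid through a ColE1/pUC-type origin and selected with ampicillin via the β-lactamase gene. An f1 origin is also present. For selection in mammalian cells it carries a Zeocin resistance cassette in which the Sh ble gene sits behind both the SV40 early promoter and the bacterial EM7 promoter, and is terminated by the SV40 polyadenylation signal.

The insert is driven by the human CMV immediate-early enhancer and promoter. Immediately downstream, the annotation software detected short tet operator matches. These are consistent with the tetracycline-operator design of this backbone, in which transcription is constitutive in ordinary cells but repressed in cells expressing the Tet repressor until tetracycline or doxycycline is added. The coding region is followed by the bovine growth hormone polyadenylation signal. In the sequenced record, the insert is annotated as a fragment matching the KSHV vIRF-3 protein, an interferon regulatory factor homologue that interferes with host interferon induction and MHC class II presentation. The Strep tag was not separately annotated, though unannotated sequence lies between the insert and the poly(A) signal. The viral sequence was derived from cDNA of reactivated TREx BCBL-1-RTA cells. The construct belongs to work mapping herpesvirus–host protein complexes, where the Strep tag would permit affinity purification of the viral protein together with its cellular binding partners.
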