Features (pLannotate 1.2.2; 22 found; start..end, strand, type, name):
     28..80      -  misc_feature   bom (fragment): basis of mobility region from pBR322
    235..614     +  enhancer       CMV enhancer: human cytomegalovirus immediate early enhancer
    615..818     +  promoter       CMV promoter: human cytomegalovirus (CMV) immediate early promoter
    820..839     +  promoter       PLtetO-1 promoter (fragment): modified phage lambda PL promoter with tet operator sites (Lutz and Bujard, 1997)
    841..860     +  promoter       PLtetO-1 promoter (fragment): modified phage lambda PL promoter with tet operator sites (Lutz and Bujard, 1997)
    868..901     +  promoter       TRE3GV promoter (fragment): 3rd-generation Tet-responsive promoter that can be activated by binding of Tet-On® 3G, optimized for retroviral and lentiviral vectors
   1025..1480    +  CDS            vIRF-3 (fragment): VIRF3_HHV8P - Experimental evidence at protein level: Swiss-Prot protein existence level 1. Plays a role in the inhibition of host immune response. Interferes with the transactivating potential of cellular IRFs IRF3 and IRF7 that play a critical role in the induction of IFNA and IFNB genes. Additionally, interferes with surface major histocompatibility complex class II (MHC-II) antigen presentation. From Human herpesvirus 8 type P (isolate GK18) (HHV-8) (Kaposi's sarcoma-associated herpesvirus).
   1626..1850    +  polyA_signal   bGH poly(A) signal: bovine growth hormone polyadenylation signal
   1854..1875    +  promoter       SV40 promoter (fragment): SV40 enhancer and early promoter
   1896..2324    +  rep_origin     f1 ori (sequence partly withheld): f1 bacteriophage origin of replication; arrow indicates direction of (+) strand synthesis
   2338..2667    +  promoter       SV40 promoter: SV40 enhancer and early promoter
   2715..2762    +  promoter       EM7 promoter: synthetic bacterial promoter&nbsp
   2781..3155    +  CDS            BleoR: antibiotic-binding protein; Sh ble from Streptoalloteichus hindustanus; confers resistance to bleomycin, phleomycin, and Zeocin™
   3165..3290    +  CDS            ble (fragment): BLE_KLEPN - Experimental evidence at protein level: Swiss-Prot protein existence level 1. Binding protein with a strong affinity to the bleomycin family of antibiotics. Binds to CL990; an antimitotic-antibiotic compound. From Klebsiella pneumoniae.
   3285..3406    +  polyA_signal   SV40 poly(A) signal: SV40 polyadenylation signal
   3479..3495    -  protein_bind   lac operator: The lac repressor binds to the lac operator to inhibit transcription in E. coli. This inhibition can be relieved by adding lactose or isopropyl-β-D-thiogalactopyranoside (IPTG). lac repressor encoded by lacI
   3503..3533    -  promoter       lac promoter: promoter for the E. coli lac operon
   3548..3569    -  protein_bind   CAP binding site: CAP binding activates transcription in the presence of cAMP. E. coli catabolite activator protein
   3582..3674    -  CDS            lacI (fragment): lac repressor; lacI; The lac repressor binds to the lac operator to inhibit transcription in E. coli. This inhibition can be relieved by adding lactose or isopropyl-β-D-thiogalactopyranoside (IPTG).
   3857..4445    -  rep_origin     ori: high-copy-number ColE1/pMB1/pBR322/pUC origin of replication
   4616..5476    -  CDS            AmpR: β-lactamase; bla; confers resistance to ampicillin, carbenicillin, and related antibiotics
   5477..5581    -  promoter       AmpR promoter: bla
>Addgene plasmid #136162 | pCDNA4.TO-k10.6-2xCSTREP | addgene full sequence | sequence record 267385 | Addgene NGS Result
GACGGATCGGGAGATCTCCCGATCCCCTATGGTGCACTCTCAGTACAATCTGCTCTGATGCCGCATAGTT
AAGCCAGTATCTGCTCCCTGCTTGTGTGTTGGAGGTCGCTGAGTAGTGCGCGAGCAAAATTTAAGCTACA
ACAAGGCAAGGCTTGACCGACAATTGCATGAAGAATCTGCTTAGGGTTAGGCGTTTTGCGCTGCTTCGCG
ATGTACGGGCCAGATATACGCGTTGACATTGATTATTGACTAGTTATTAATAGTAATCAATTACGGGGTC
ATTAGTTCATAGCCCATATATGGAGTTCCGCGTTACATAACTTACGGTAAATGGCCCGCCTGGCTGACCG
CCCAACGACCCCCGCCCATTGACGTCAATAATGACGTATGTTCCCATAGTAACGCCAATAGGGACTTTCC
ATTGACGTCAATGGGTGGAGTATTTACGGTAAACTGCCCACTTGGCAGTACATCAAGTGTATCATATGCC
AAGTACGCCCCCTATTGACGTCAATGACGGTAAATGGCCCGCCTGGCATTATGCCCAGTACATGACCTTA
TGGGACTTTCCTACTTGGCAGTACATCTACGTATTAGTCATCGCTATTACCATGGTGATGCGGTTTTGGC
AGTACATCAATGGGCGTGGATAGCGGTTTGACTCACGGGGATTTCCAAGTCTCCACCCCATTGACGTCAA
TGGGAGTTTGTTTTGGCACCAAAATCAACGGGACTTTCCAAAATGTCGTAACAACTCCGCCCCATTGACG
CAAATGGGCGGTAGGCGTGTACGGTGGGAGGTCTATATAAGCAGAGCTCTCCCTATCAGTGATAGAGATC
TCCCTATCAGTGATAGAGATCGTCGACGAGCTCGTTTAGTGAACCGTCAGATCGCCTGGAGACGCCATCC
ACGCTGTTTTGACCTCCATAGAAGACACCGGGACCGATCCAGCCTCCGGACTCTAGCGTTTAAACTTAAG
CTTGGTACCGAGCTCGGATCCACTAGTCCAGTGTGGTGGAATTCATGGCGGGACGCAGGCTTACCTGGAT
TTCTGAGTTTATTGTAGGTGCTTTGGACTCTGATAAATATCCTTTGGTCAAGTGGCTAGATAGATCTACT
GGAACATTTCTTGCTCCGGCTGCCCGTAATGACGTAATTCCTCTGGATAGCCTACAGTTTTTCATTGATT
TTAAGAGGGAATGCCTATCGAAGGGCCTGCATCCCAGAGATTTACTGGGCTCGCCGATTACGGCTTTTGG
GAAAATATGTACCACGTCGCGGCGCCTTAGACGCTTGCCAGGTGAAGAGTACGAGGTCGTACAGGGAATT
AATTGTAGAAGGTGGCGCCTCCTGTGTGCCGAGGTAAAGGAATGCTGGTGGTGCGTTCATGCCAGGACTC
ACCTACACAGTGGGTCATCACTATGGGAAATTTTGTATCAACACAGTGTACGGCTCGAGAAGCATCGGAG
AAGACCAAGGTCAGGGCGGCCGCTCGAGGGAGGCGGTGGATGGAGCCACCCCCAGTTCGAGAAGGGCGGC
GGCAGCGGCGGCGGCAGCGGCGGCGGCAGCTGGAGCCACCCCCAGTTCGAGAAGGGGCCCGTTTAAACCC
GCTGATCAGCCTCGACTGTGCCTTCTAGTTGCCAGCCATCTGTTGTTTGCCCCTCCCCCGTGCCTTCCTT
GACCCTGGAAGGTGCCACTCCCACTGTCCTTTCCTAATAAAATGAGGAAATTGCATCGCATTGTCTGAGT
AGGTGTCATTCTATTCTGGGGGGTGGGGTGGGGCAGGACAGCAAGGGGGAGGATTGGGAAGACAATAGCA
GGCATGCTGGGGATGCGGTGGGCTCTATGGCTTCTGAGGCGGAAAGAACCAGCTGGGGCTCTAGGGGGTA
TCCCC
[124 nt withheld, positions 1896-2019]
C
[91 nt withheld, positions 2021-2111]
A
[49 nt withheld, positions 2113-2161]
CCTTTGACGTTGGAGTCCACGTTCTTT
[37 nt withheld, positions 2189-2225]
ACCCTATCTCGGTCTATTCTTTTGATTTATAAGGGATTTTGCCGATTTCGGCCTATTGGTTAAAAAATGA
GCTGATTTAACAAAAATTTAACGCGAATTAATTCTGTGGAATGTGTGTCAGTTAGGGTGTGGAAAGTCCC
CAGGCTCCCCAGCAGGCAGAAGTATGCAAAGCATGCATCTCAATTAGTCAGCAACCAGGTGTGGAAAGTC
CCCAGGCTCCCCAGCAGGCAGAAGTATGCAAAGCATGCATCTCAATTAGTCAGCAACCATAGTCCCGCCC
CTAACTCCGCCCATCCCGCCCCTAACTCCGCCCAGTTCCGCCCATTCTCCGCCCCATGGCTGACTAATTT
TTTTTATTTATGCAGAGGCCGAGGCCGCCTCTGCCTCTGAGCTATTCCAGAAGTAGTGAGGAGGCTTTTT
TGGAGGCCTAGGCTTTTGCAAAAAGCTCCCGGGAGCTTGTATATCCATTTTCGGATCTGATCAGCACGTG
TTGACAATTAATCATCGGCATAGTATATCGGCATAGTATAATACGACAAGGTGAGGAACTAAACCATGGC
CAAGTTGACCAGTGCCGTTCCGGTGCTCACCGCGCGCGACGTCGCCGGAGCGGTCGAGTTCTGGACCGAC
CGGCTCGGGTTCTCCCGGGACTTCGTGGAGGACGACTTCGCCGGTGTGGTCCGGGACGACGTGACCCTGT
TCATCAGCGCGGTCCAGGACCAGGTGGTGCCGGACAACACCCTGGCCTGGGTGTGGGTGCGCGGCCTGGA
CGAGCTGTACGCCGAGTGGTCGGAGGTCGTGTCCACGAACTTCCGGGACGCCTCCGGGCCGGCCATGACC
GAGATCGGCGAGCAGCCGTGGGGGCGGGAGTTCGCCCTGCGCGACCCGGCCGGCAACTGCGTGCACTTCG
TGGCCGAGGAGCAGGACTGACACGTGCTACGAGATTTCGATTCCACCGCCGCCTTCTATGAAAGGTTGGG
CTTCGGAATCGTTTTCCGGGACGCCGGCTGGATGATCCTCCAGCGCGGGGATCTCATGCTGGAGTTCTTC
GCCCACCCCAACTTGTTTATTGCAGCTTATAATGGTTACAAATAAAGCAATAGCATCACAAATTTCACAA
ATAAAGCATTTTTTTCACTGCATTCTAGTTGTGGTTTGTCCAAACTCATCAATGTATCTTATCATGTCTG
TATACCGTCGACCTCTAGCTAGAGCTTGGCGTAATCATGGTCATAGCTGTTTCCTGTGTGAAATTGTTAT
CCGCTCACAATTCCACACAACATACGAGCCGGAAGCATAAAGTGTAAAGCCTGGGGTGCCTAATGAGTGA
GCTAACTCACATTAATTGCGTTGCGCTCACTGCCCGCTTTCCAGTCGGGAAACCTGTCGTGCCAGCTGCA
TTAATGAATCGGCCAACGCGCGGGGAGAGGCGGTTTGCGTATTGGGCGCTCTTCCGCTTCCTCGCTCACT
GACTCGCTGCGCTCGGTCGTTCGGCTGCGGCGAGCGGTATCAGCTCACTCAAAGGCGGTAATACGGTTAT
CCACAGAATCAGGGGATAACGCAGGAAAGAACATGTGAGCAAAAGGCCAGCAAAAGGCCAGGAACCGTAA
AAAGGCCGCGTTGCTGGCGTTTTTCCATAGGCTCCGCCCCCCTGACGAGCATCACAAAAATCGACGCTCA
AGTCAGAGGTGGCGAAACCCGACAGGACTATAAAGATACCAGGCGTTTCCCCCTGGAAGCTCCCTCGTGC
GCTCTCCTGTTCCGACCCTGCCGCTTACCGGATACCTGTCCGCCTTTCTCCCTTCGGGAAGCGTGGCGCT
TTCTCATAGCTCACGCTGTAGGTATCTCAGTTCGGTGTAGGTCGTTCGCTCCAAGCTGGGCTGTGTGCAC
GAACCCCCCGTTCAGCCCGACCGCTGCGCCTTATCCGGTAACTATCGTCTTGAGTCCAACCCGGTAAGAC
ACGACTTATCGCCACTGGCAGCAGCCACTGGTAACAGGATTAGCAGAGCGAGGTATGTAGGCGGTGCTAC
AGAGTTCTTGAAGTGGTGGCCTAACTACGGCTACACTAGAAGAACAGTATTTGGTATCTGCGCTCTGCTG
AAGCCAGTTACCTTCGGAAAAAGAGTTGGTAGCTCTTGATCCGGCAAACAAACCACCGCTGGTAGCGGTG
GTTTTTTTGTTTGCAAGCAGCAGATTACGCGCAGAAAAAAAGGATCTCAAGAAGATCCTTTGATCTTTTC
TACGGGGTCTGACGCTCAGTGGAACGAAAACTCACGTTAAGGGATTTTGGTCATGAGATTATCAAAAAGG
ATCTTCACCTAGATCCTTTTAAATTAAAAATGAAGTTTTAAATCAATCTAAAGTATATATGAGTAAACTT
GGTCTGACAGTTACCAATGCTTAATCAGTGAGGCACCTATCTCAGCGATCTGTCTATTTCGTTCATCCAT
AGTTGCCTGACTCCCCGTCGTGTAGATAACTACGATACGGGAGGGCTTACCATCTGGCCCCAGTGCTGCA
ATGATACCGCGAGACCCACGCTCACCGGCTCCAGATTTATCAGCAATAAACCAGCCAGCCGGAAGGGCCG
AGCGCAGAAGTGGTCCTGCAACTTTATCCGCCTCCATCCAGTCTATTAATTGTTGCCGGGAAGCTAGAGT
AAGTAGTTCGCCAGTTAATAGTTTGCGCAACGTTGTTGCCATTGCTACAGGCATCGTGGTGTCACGCTCG
TCGTTTGGTATGGCTTCATTCAGCTCCGGTTCCCAACGATCAAGGCGAGTTACATGATCCCCCATGTTGT
GCAAAAAAGCGGTTAGCTCCTTCGGTCCTCCGATCGTTGTCAGAAGTAAGTTGGCCGCAGTGTTATCACT
CATGGTTATGGCAGCACTGCATAATTCTCTTACTGTCATGCCATCCGTAAGATGCTTTTCTGTGACTGGT
GAGTACTCAACCAAGTCATTCTGAGAATAGTGTATGCGGCGACCGAGTTGCTCTTGCCCGGCGTCAATAC
GGGATAATACCGCGCCACATAGCAGAACTTTAAAAGTGCTCATCATTGGAAAACGTTCTTCGGGGCGAAA
ACTCTCAAGGATCTTACCGCTGTTGAGATCCAGTTCGATGTAACCCACTCGTGCACCCAACTGATCTTCA
GCATCTTTTACTTTCACCAGCGTTTCTGGGTGAGCAAAAACAGGAAGGCAAAATGCCGCAAAAAAGGGAA
TAAGGGCGACACGGAAATGTTGAATACTCATACTCTTCCTTTTTCAATATTATTGAAGCATTTATCAGGG
TTATTGTCTCATGAGCGGATACATATTTGAATGTATTTAGAAAAATAAACAAATAGGGGTTCCGCGCACA
TTTCCCCGAAAAGTGCCACCTGACGTC
